Addgene plasmid #71979: Ntn3-AP-His
Purpose: Expresses the entire Netrin 3 protein, C-terminally fused to alkaline phosphatase + 6X histidine tag.
Depositing lab: Woj Wojtowicz. Depositing organization: University of California, Berkeley. Publication: An extracellular biochemical screen reveals that FLRTs and Unc5s mediate neuronal subtype recognition in the retina. Visser JJ, Cheng Y, Perry SC, Chastain AB, Parsa B, Masri SS, Ray TA, Kay JN, Wojtowicz WM. Elife. 2015 Dec 3;4. pii: e08149. doi: 10.7554/eLife.08149. PubMed 26633812.
Backbone
  Vector backbone: pCMVi-SV40ori
  Vector type: Mammalian Expression
Growth in bacteria
  Bacterial resistance: Ampicillin, 100 μg/mL
  Growth temperature: 37°C
  Growth strain: DH5alpha
  Copy number: High Copy
Gene/Insert
  Gene/Insert name: Ntn3 (alt names: Netrin 3; Ntn2l; NCBI gene ID 18209; Reference sequence NM_010947.3)
  Species: M. musculus (mouse)
  Insert size (bp): 1737
  Entrez Gene: Ntn3 (a.k.a. Ntn2l)
  Promoter: CMV
  Tag / fusion protein: AP-His (C terminal on backbone)
  Cloning method: Restriction Enzyme; 5′ cloning site NotI (not destroyed); 3′ cloning site AscI (not destroyed)
  Sequencing primers: 5′ GTCAGAGGTAACTCCCGTTGC; 3′ GAGGTTCTTGGCGGCTGTC
Terms and licenses: Academic/Nonprofit Terms; Industry Terms: Not Available to Industry
How to cite: Ntn3-AP-His was a gift from Woj Wojtowicz (Addgene plasmid # 71979 ; http://n2t.net/addgene:71979 ; RRID:Addgene_71979)
