[The description below was written by a language model from this plasmid's Addgene catalogue record and pLannotate feature annotations shown in this document.]
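Description:
Ntn3-AP-His is a mammalian expression plasmid built on the pCMVi-SV40ori backbone for producing mouse Netrin 3 as a soluble, enzymatically tagged fusion protein. The full sequence is 8,255 bp. In bacteria it is maintained at high copy through a ColE1/pUC-type origin and selected with ampicillin via the β-lactamase gene. An f1 phage origin and short remnants of rop, bom and lacZα are also annotated, reflecting the vector's cloning history rather than functional parts. An SV40 enhancer/early promoter region, which contains the SV40 origin implied by the backbone name, would allow episomal amplification in cells expressing large T antigen.

The expression cassette is driven by the human CMV immediate early enhancer and promoter followed by CMV intron A, an arrangement that generally boosts transcript processing and expression. Downstream lies the entire Ntn3 coding sequence (1,737 bp insert, cloned between retained NotI and AscI sites). The automated annotation labels it by homology to the human NTN3 protein, but the catalogue record specifies the mouse gene. It is fused at its C terminus to backbone-encoded human placental secreted alkaline phosphatase and a 6X histidine tag, and the cassette ends with an SV40 polyadenylation signal. The His tag is stated in the catalogue entry but not separately annotated in the feature table.

The AP moiety provides a simple enzymatic readout, and the His tag can be used for capture or purification. The associated study used such constructs in an extracellular biochemical screen for receptor-ligand interactions underlying neuronal subtype recognition in the retina.
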