Features (pLannotate 1.2.2; 14 found; start..end, strand, type, name):
     25..408     +  enhancer       CMV enhancer: human cytomegalovirus immediate early enhancer
    410..609     +  promoter       CMV promoter: human cytomegalovirus (CMV) immediate early promoter
    748..1573    +  intron         CMV intron A: human cytomegalovirus intron A (Chapman et al., 1991)
   1610..3304    +  CDS            NTN3: NET3_HUMAN - Also known as NTN2L. Experimental evidence at protein level: Swiss-Prot protein existence level 1. Netrins control guidance of CNS commissural axons and peripheral motor axons. From Homo sapiens (Human).
   3368..4819    +  CDS            SEAP: secreted alkaline phosphatase from human placenta The natural enzyme has a C-terminal transmembrane sequence that is replaced by a GPI anchor.
   4878..4999    +  polyA_signal   SV40 poly(A) signal: SV40 polyadenylation signal
   5208..5796    -  rep_origin     ori: high-copy-number ColE1/pMB1/pBR322/pUC origin of replication
   5967..6827    -  CDS            AmpR: β-lactamase; bla; confers resistance to ampicillin, carbenicillin, and related antibiotics
   6828..6932    -  promoter       AmpR promoter: bla
   7027..7062    +  CDS            rop (fragment): Rop protein, which maintains plasmids at low copy number; rop
   7085..7415    +  promoter       SV40 promoter: SV40 enhancer and early promoter
   7538..7637    +  misc_feature   bom (fragment): basis of mobility region from pBR322
   7665..8093    -  rep_origin     f1 ori (sequence partly withheld): f1 bacteriophage origin of replication; arrow indicates direction of (+) strand synthesis
   8097..8254    -  CDS            lacZα (fragment): LacZα fragment of β-galactosidase; lacZ fragment
>Addgene plasmid #71979 | Ntn3-AP-His | depositor full sequence | sequence record 135596 | Ntn3-AP-His sequence 8255 bps
GTCGAGGTCTCGACGGTATCGATTGACATTGATTATTGACTAGCTAGTTATTAATAGTAATCAATTACGG
GGTCATTAGTTCATAGCCCATATATGGAGTTCCGCGTTACATAACTTACGGTAAATGGCCCGCCTGGCTG
ACCGCCCAACGACCCCCGCCCATTGACGTCAATAATGACGTATGTTCCCATAGTAACGCCAATAGGGACT
TTCCATTGACGTCAATGGGTGGAGTATTTACGGTAAACTGCCCACTTGGCAGTACATCAAGTGTATCATA
TGCCAAGTCCGCCCCCTATTGACGTCAATGACGGTAAATGGCCCGCCTGGCATTATGCCCAGTACATGAC
CTTACGGGACTTTCCTACTTGGCAGTACATCTACGTATTAGTCATCGCTATTACCATGGTGATGCGGTTT
TGGCAGTACACCAATGGGCGTGGATAGCGGTTTGACTCACGGGGATTTCCAAGTCTCCACCCCATTGACG
TCAATGGGAGTTTGTTTTGGCACCAAAATCAACGGGACTTTCCAAAATGTCGTAATAACCCCGCCCCGTT
GACGCAAATGGGCGGTAGGCGTGTACGGTGGGAGGTCTATATAAGCAGAGCTCGTTTAGTGAACCGTCAG
ATCGCCTGGAGACGCCATCCACGCTGTTTTGACCTCCATAGAAGACACCGGGACCGATCCAGCCTCCGCG
GCCGGGAACGGTGCATTGGAACGCGGATTCCCCGTGCCAAGAGTGACGTAAGTACCGCCTATAGACTCTA
TAGGCACACCCCTTTGGCTCTTATGCATGCTATACTGTTTTTGGCTTGGGGCCTATACACCCCCGCTTCC
ATATGCTATAGGTGATGGTATAGCTTAGCCTATAGGTGTGGGTTATTGACCATTATTGACCACTCCCCTA
TTGGTGACGATACTTTCCATTACTAATCCATAACATGGCTCTTTGCCACAACTATCTCTATTGGCTATAT
GCCAATACTCTGTCCTTCAGAGACTGACACGGACTCTGTATTTTTACAGGATGGGGTCCCATTTATTATT
TACAAATTCACATATACAACAACGCCGTCCCCCGTGCCCGCAGTTTTTATTAAACATAGCGTGGGATCTC
CACGCGAATCTCGGGTACGTGTTCCGGACATGGGCTCTTCTCCGGTAGCGGCGGAGCTTCCACATCCGAG
CCCTGGTCCCATGCCTCCAGCGGCTCATGGTCGCTCGGCAGCTCCTTGCTCCTAACAGTGGAGGCCAGAC
TTAGGCACAGCACAATGCCCACCACCACCAGTGTGCCGCACAAGGCCGTGGCGGTAGGGTATGTGTCTGA
AAATGAGCTCGGAGATTGGGCTCGCACCGCTGACGCAGATGGAAGACTTAAGGCAGCGGCAGAAGAAGAT
GCAGGCAGCTGAGTTGTTGTATTCTGATAAGAGTCAGAGGTAACTCCCGTTGCGGTGCTGTTAACGGTGG
AGGGCAGTGTAGTCTGAGCAGTACTCGTTGCTGCCGCGCGCGCCACCAGACATAATAGCTGACAGACTAA
CAGACTGTTCCTTTCCATGGGTCTTTTCTGCAGAAGCTTGAATTCTCGAGGATCCGCGGCCGCGCCACCA
TGCCCACCTGGCTCTGGGGGCTGCTGCTGACCGCGGGCACGCTCTCCGCTGCACTGAGCCCAGGGCTGCC
GGCCTCTGCCGACCCCTGCTATGATGAAGCGAGGGAGCCTCGCTCTTGTATTCCTGGCCTTGTGAACGCT
GCTCTGGGCCGAGAGGTGCTGGCGTCCAGCACGTGCGGGAGGTCGGCCAATCGCGTCTGCGATTCCTCGG
ACCCGCAGCGGGCTCACTCTGCAGACCTCCTGACCTCTGCTCCGGGCACTGCAAGTCCTCTCTGTTGGCG
CTCCGATTTGCTGCAACAGGCACCTTTCAACGTAACCCTCACAGTGCCCCTGGGGAAGGCTTTTGAGCTG
GTCTTCGTGAGCCTGCGCTTCTGCTCAGCTCCTCCAACCTCCGTGGCCCTGCTTAAGTCGCAGGACCATG
GCCGCAGCTGGGTCCCCTTGGGCTTCTTCTCTTCCAGCTGTACCCTGGACTATGGCCGTCTGCCTGCTCC
TGCTGATGGCCCTTCTGGTCCAGGGCCAGAAGCCCTCTGCTTTCCAGCCCCCCAGGCTCAGCCTGATGGT
GGAGGCCTTCTGGCCTTCAGTGTGCAGGATGGCAGCCCACAGGGCCTGGATCTGGACAACAGCCCCGTGC
TCCAAGACTGGGTGACTGCCACAGATATTCGCATAGTACTCACAAGGCCTGCCATTCAGGGAGACACCAG
GGACGGTGGGGTGACAGTCCCCTACTCCTACTCAGCCACTGAGCTTCAGGTGGGAGGTCGATGCAAGTGC
AATGGGCATGCCTCACGGTGTCTGTTGGACACCCATGGCCACCTGGTCTGCGACTGCCAGCATGGTACAG
AGGGCCCTGATTGCAGCCGCTGCAAGCCCTTCTACTGCGACAGGCCATGGCAGCGGGCTACAGGGCAGGA
AGCCCACGCTTGCCTTGCTTGCTCCTGCAACGGCCATGCGCGAAGATGCCGCTTCAACATGGAGCTCTAC
CGACTGTCCGGCCGCCGCAGTGGGGGCGTGTGCCTCAACTGCCGGCACAATACAGCTGGTCGTCACTGCC
ACTACTGCCGGGAGGGCTTCTATCGTGATCCAGGCCGTGTCCTGAGTGACCGTCGTGCTTGCAGAGCTTG
TGACTGCCACCCAGTTGGTGCTGCTGGCAAAACCTGTAACCAGACCACAGGCCAGTGTCCCTGTAAGGAT
GGTGTTACTGGCCTCACCTGTAACCGCTGTGCCCCAGGTTTCCAGCAGAGCCGTTCTCCTGTGGCACCTT
GCGTTAAGACTCCTGTCCCTGGACCCACCGAAGAAAGCAGTCCTGTGGAGCCACAGGACTGTGAGTCACA
TTGCAGACCTGCGCGTGGCAGTTACCGAATCAGCCTGAAGAAGTTCTGCCGGAAGGACTATGCGGTGCAG
GTGGCAGTGGGTGCACGCGGTGAGGCCCGCGGCTCGTGGACACGCTTTCCGGTAGCGGTGCTTGCTGTGT
TCCGCAGCGGCGAGGAACGCGCTCGACGCGGGAGCAGCGCGCTGTGGGTACCAACCCTAGACGCGGCCTG
CGGTTGCCCGCGCCTCCTGCCTGGCCGGCGTTACTTGCTGCTGGGAGGTGGGCCGGGGGCTGCAGCTGGG
AGCACAGCGGGCCGGGGACAGGGGCTCAGTGCTGCCCGTGGAAGCCTCGTGCTGCCTTGGAGAGACGCCT
GGACCCGGCGCCTGCGGAGGCTGCAGAGGAGAGAGCGGCGGGGGCGCTGCGGGACCGGCGCGCCTGGATC
TTCCGGAATCATCCCAGTTGAGGAGGAGAACCCGGACTTCTGGAACCGCGAGGCAGCCGAGGCCCTGGGT
GCCGCCAAGAAGCTGCAGCCTGCACAGACAGCCGCCAAGAACCTCATCATCTTCCTGGGCGATGGGATGG
GGGTGTCTACGGTGACAGCTGCCAGGATCCTAAAAGGGCAGAAGAAGGACAAACTGGGGCCTGAGATACC
CCTGGCCATGGACCGCTTCCCATATGTGGCTCTGTCCAAGACATACAATGTAGACAAACATGTGCCAGAC
AGTGGAGCCACAGCCACGGCCTACCTGTGCGGGGTCAAGGGCAACTTCCAGACCATTGGCTTGAGTGCAG
CCGCCCGCTTTAACCAGTGCAACACGACACGCGGCAACGAGGTCATCTCCGTGATGAATCGGGCCAAGAA
AGCAGGGAAGTCAGTGGGAGTGGTAACCACCACACGAGTGCAGCACGCCTCGCCAGCCGGCACCTACGCC
CACACGGTGAACCGCAACTGGTACTCGGACGCCGACGTGCCTGCCTCGGCCCGCCAGGAGGGGTGCCAGG
ACATCGCTACGCAGCTCATCTCCAACATGGACATTGACGTGATCCTAGGTGGGGGCCGAAAGTACATGTT
TCGCATGGGAACCCCAGACCCTGAGTACCCAGATGACTACAGCCAAGGTGGGACCAGGCTGGACGGGAAG
AATCTGGTGCAGGAATGGCTGGCGAAGCGCCAGGGTGCCCGGTATGTGTGGAACCGCACTGAGCTCATGC
AGGCTTCCCTGGACCCGTCTGTGACCCATCTCATGGGTCTCTTTGAGCCTGGAGACATGAAATACGAGAT
CCACCGAGACTCCACACTGGACCCCTCCCTGATGGAGATGACAGAGGCTGCCCTGCGCCTGCTGAGCAGG
AACCCCCGCGGCTTCTTCCTCTTCGTGGAGGGTGGTCGCATCGACCATGGTCATCATGAAAGCAGGGCTT
ACCGGGCACTGACTGAGACGATCATGTTCGACGACGCCATTGAGAGGGCGGGCCAGCTCACCAGCGAGGA
GGACACGCTGAGCCTCGTCACTGCCGACCACTCCCACGTCTTCTCCTTCGGAGGCTACCCCCTGCGAGGG
AGCTCCATCTTCGGGCTGGCCCCTGGCAAGGCCCGGGACAGGAAGGCCTACACGGTCCTCCTATACGGAA
ACGGTCCAGGCTATGTGCTCAAGGACGGCGCCCGGCCGGATGTTACCGAGAGCGAGAGCGGGAGCCCCGA
GTATCGGCAGCAGTCAGCAGTGCCCCTGGACGAAGAGACCCACGCAGGCGAGGACGTGGCGGTGTTCGCG
CGCGGCCCGCAGGCGCACCTGGTTCACGGCGTGCAGGAGCAGACCTTCATAGCGCACGTCATGGCCTTCG
CCGCCTGCCTGGAGCCCTACACCGCCTGCGACCTGGCGCCCCCCGCCGGCACCACCGACGCCGCGCACCC
GGGTCATCATCACCATCACCATTAATCTAGAGATCTTATTAAAGCAGAACTTGTTTATTGCAGCTTATAA
TGGTTACAAATAAAGCAATAGCATCACAAATTTCACAAATAAAGCATTTTTTTCACTGCATTCTAGTTGT
GGTTTGTCCAAACTCATCAATGTATCTTATCATGTCTGGTCGACTCTAGCTAGACTCTTCCGCTTCCTCG
CTCACTGACTCGCTGCGCTCGGTCGTTCGGCTGCGGCGAGCGGTATCAGCTCACTCAAAGGCGGTAATAC
GGTTATCCACAGAATCAGGGGATAACGCAGGAAAGAACATGTGAGCAAAAGGCCAGCAAAAGGCCAGGAA
CCGTAAAAAGGCCGCGTTGCTGGCGTTTTTCCATAGGCTCCGCCCCCCTGACGAGCATCACAAAAATCGA
CGCTCAAGTCAGAGGTGGCGAAACCCGACAGGACTATAAAGATACCAGGCGTTTCCCCCTGGAAGCTCCC
TCGTGCGCTCTCCTGTTCCGACCCTGCCGCTTACCGGATACCTGTCCGCCTTTCTCCCTTCGGGAAGCGT
GGCGCTTTCTCATAGCTCACGCTGTAGGTATCTCAGTTCGGTGTAGGTCGTTCGCTCCAAGCTGGGCTGT
GTGCACGAACCCCCCGTTCAGCCCGACCGCTGCGCCTTATCCGGTAACTATCGTCTTGAGTCCAACCCGG
TAAGACACGACTTATCGCCACTGGCAGCAGCCACTGGTAACAGGATTAGCAGAGCGAGGTATGTAGGCGG
TGCTACAGAGTTCTTGAAGTGGTGGCCTAACTACGGCTACACTAGAAGAACAGTATTTGGTATCTGCGCT
CTGCTGAAGCCAGTTACCTTCGGAAAAAGAGTTGGTAGCTCTTGATCCGGCAAACAAACCACCGCTGGTA
GCGGTGGTTTTTTTGTTTGCAAGCAGCAGATTACGCGCAGAAAAAAAGGATCTCAAGAAGATCCTTTGAT
CTTTTCTACGGGGTCTGACGCTCAGTGGAACGAAAACTCACGTTAAGGGATTTTGGTCATGAGATTATCA
AAAAGGATCTTCACCTAGATCCTTTTAAATTAAAAATGAAGTTTTAAATCAATCTAAAGTATATATGAGT
AAACTTGGTCTGACAGTTACCAATGCTTAATCAGTGAGGCACCTATCTCAGCGATCTGTCTATTTCGTTC
ATCCATAGTTGCCTGACTCCCCGTCGTGTAGATAACTACGATACGGGAGGGCTTACCATCTGGCCCCAGT
GCTGCAATGATACCGCGAGACCCACGCTCACCGGCTCCAGATTTATCAGCAATAAACCAGCCAGCCGGAA
GGGCCGAGCGCAGAAGTGGTCCTGCAACTTTATCCGCCTCCATCCAGTCTATTAATTGTTGCCGGGAAGC
TAGAGTAAGTAGTTCGCCAGTTAATAGTTTGCGCAACGTTGTTGCCATTGCTACAGGCATCGTGGTGTCA
CGCTCGTCGTTTGGTATGGCTTCATTCAGCTCCGGTTCCCAACGATCAAGGCGAGTTACATGATCCCCCA
TGTTGTGCAAAAAAGCGGTTAGCTCCTTCGGTCCTCCGATCGTTGTCAGAAGTAAGTTGGCCGCAGTGTT
ATCACTCATGGTTATGGCAGCACTGCATAATTCTCTTACTGTCATGCCATCCGTAAGATGCTTTTCTGTG
ACTGGTGAGTACTCAACCAAGTCATTCTGAGAATAGTGTATGCGGCGACCGAGTTGCTCTTGCCCGGCGT
CAATACGGGATAATACCGCGCCACATAGCAGAACTTTAAAAGTGCTCATCATTGGAAAACGTTCTTCGGG
GCGAAAACTCTCAAGGATCTTACCGCTGTTGAGATCCAGTTCGATGTAACCCACTCGTGCACCCAACTGA
TCTTCAGCATCTTTTACTTTCACCAGCGTTTCTGGGTGAGCAAAAACAGGAAGGCAAAATGCCGCAAAAA
AGGGAATAAGGGCGACACGGAAATGTTGAATACTCATACTCTTCCTTTTTCAATATTATTGAAGCATTTA
TCAGGGTTATTGTCTCATGAGCGGATACATATTTGAATGTATTTAGAAAAATAAACAAATAGGGGTTCCG
CGCACATTTCCCCGAAAAGTGCCACCTGACGTCTAAGAAACCATTATTATCATGACATTAACCTATAAAA
ATAGGCGTATCACGAGGCCCTTTCGTCTCGCGCGTTTCGGTGATGACGGTGAAAACCTCTGACACATGCA
GCTCCCGGAGGAATGTGTGTCAGTTAGGGTGTGGAAAGTCCCCAGGCTCCCCAGGCAGGCAGAAGTATGC
AAAGCATGCATCTCAATTAGTCAGCAACCAGGTGTGGAAAGTCCCCAGGCTCCCCAGCAGGCAGAAGTAT
GCAAAGCATGCATCTCAATTAGTCAGCAACCATAGTCCCGCCCCTAACTCCGCCCATCCCGCCCCTAACT
CCGCCCAGTTCCGCCCATTCTCCGCCCCATGGCTGACTAATTTTTTTTATTTATGCAGAGGCCGAGGCCG
CCTCTGCCTCTGAGCTATTCCAGAAGTAGTGAGGAGGCTTTTTTGGAGGCCTAGGCTTTTGCAAAAAGCT
CCCGGGAGCTTGTATATCCATTTTCGTCCCGGAGACGGTCACAGCTTGTCTGTAAGCGGATGCCGGGAGC
AGACAAGCCCGTCAGGGCGCGTCAGCGGGTGTTGGCGGGTGTCGGGGCTGGCTTAACTATGCGGCATCAG
AGCAGATTGTACTGAGAGTGCACCATATGCGGTGTGAAATACCGCACAGATGCGTAAGGAGAAAATACCG
CATCAGGAAATTGTAAGCGTTAATATTTTGTTAAAATTCGCGTTAAATTTTTGTTAAATCAGCTCATTTT
TTAACCAATAGGCCGAAATCGGCAAAATCCCTTATAAATCAAAAGAATAGACCGAGATAGGGT
[37 nt withheld, positions 7764-7800]
AAAGAACGTGGACTCCAACGTCAAAGG
[49 nt withheld, positions 7828-7876]
T
[91 nt withheld, positions 7878-7968]
G
[124 nt withheld, positions 7970-8093]
CCATTCGCCATTCAGGCTGCGCAACTGTTGGGAAGGGCGATCGGTGCGGGCCTCTTCGCTATTACGCCAG
CTGGCGAAAGGGGGATGTGCTGCAAGGCGATTAAGTTGGGTAACGCCAGGGTTTTCCCAGTCACGACGTT
GTAAAACGACGGCCAGTGAATT
