>Addgene plasmid #71979 | Ntn3-AP-His | addgene partial sequence | sequence record 135243 | pMRB101-F 5'-aagatgcaggcagctgagtt-3'
CGTTGCGGTGCTGTTAACGGTGGAGGGCAGTGTAGTCTGAGCAGTACTCGTTGCTGCCGCGCGCGCCACC
AGACATAATAGCTGACAGACTAACAGACTGTTCCTTTCCATGGGTCTTTTCTGCAGAAGCTTGAATTCTC
GAGGATCCGCGGCCGCGCCACCATGCCCACCTGGCTCTGGGGGCTGCTGCTGACCGCGGGCACGCTCTCC
GCTGCACTGAGCCCAGGGCTGCCGGCCTCTGCCGACCCCTGCTATGATGAAGCGAGGGAGCCTCGCTCTT
GTATTCCTGGCCTTGTGAACGCTGCTCTGGGCCGAGAGGTGCTGGCGTCCAGCACGTGCGGGAGGTCGGC
CAATCGCGTCTGCGATTCCTCGGACCCGCAGCGGGCTCACTCTGCAGACCTCCTGACCTCTGCTCCGGGC
ACTGCAAGTCCTCTCTGTTGGCGCTCCGATTTGCTGCAACAGGCACCTTTCAACGTAACCCTCACAGTGC
CCCTGGGGAAGGCTTTTGAGCTGGTCTTCGTGAGCCTGCGCTTCTGCTCAGCTCCTCCAACCTCCGTGGC
CCTGCTTAAGTCGCAGGACCATGGCCGCAGCTGGGTCCCCTTGGGCTTCTTCTCTTCCAGCTGTACCCTG
GACTATGGCCGTCTGCCTGCTCCTGCTGATGGCCCTTCTGGTCCAGGGCCAGAAGCCCTCTGCTTTCCAG
CCCCCCAGGCTCAGCCTGATGGTGGAGGCCTTCTGGCCTTCAGTGTGCAGGATGGCAGCCCACAGGGCCT
GGATCTGGACAACAGCCCCGTGCTCCAAGACTGG
