>Addgene plasmid #71979 | Ntn3-AP-His | addgene partial sequence | sequence record 135595 | SV40pA-R 5'-GAAATTTGTGATGCTATTGC-3'
ATAAGATCTCTAGATTAATGGTGATGGTGATGATGACCCGGGTGCGCGGCGTCGGTGGTGCCGGCGGGGG
GCGCCAGGTCGCAGGCGGTGTAGGGCTCCAGGCAGGCGGCGAAGGCCATGACGTGCGCTATGAAGGTCTG
CTCCTGCACGCCGTGAACCAGGTGCGCCTGCGGGCCGCGCGCGAACACCGCCACGTCCTCGCCTGCGTGG
GTCTCTTCGTCCAGGGGCACTGCTGACTGCTGCCGATACTCGGGGCTCCCGCTCTCGCTCTCGGTAACAT
CCGGCCGGGCGCCGTCCTTGAGCACATAGCCTGGACCGTTTCCGTATAGGAGGACCGTGTAGGCCTTCCT
GTCCCGGGCCTTGCCAGGGGCCAGCCCGAAGATGGAGCTCCCTCGCAGGGGGTAGCCTCCGAAGGAGAAG
ACGTGGGAGTGGTCGGCAGTGACGAGGCTCAGCGTGTCCTCCTCGCTGGTGAGCTGGCCCGCCCTCTCAA
TGGCGTCGTCGAACATGATCGTCTCAGTCAGTGCCCGGTAAGCCCTGCTTTCATGATGACCATGGTCGAT
GCGACCACCCTCCACGAAGAGGAAGAAGCCGCGGGGGTTCCTGCTCAGCAGGCGCAGGGCAGCCTCTGTC
ATCTCCATCAGGGAGGGGTCCAGTGTGGAGTCTCGGTGGATCTCGTATTTCATGTCTCCAGGCTCAAAGA
GACCCATGAGATGGGTCACAGACGGGTCCAGGGAAGCCTGCATGAGCTCAGTGCGGTTCCACACATACCG
GGCACCCTGGCGCTTCGCCAGCCATTCCTGCACCAGATTCTTCCCGTCCAGCCTGGTCC
